>Addgene plasmid #112362 | pSRF-donor | depositor full sequence | sequence record 211753 | Full Sequence
GACCTGCAGGCATGCAAGCTTGGCGTAATCATGGTCATAGCTGTTTCCTGTGTGAAATTGTTATCCGCTC
ACAATTCCACACAACATACGAGCCGGAAGCATAAAGTGTAAAGCCTGGGGTGCCTAATGAGTGAGCTAAC
TCACATTAATTGCGTTGCGCTCACTGCCCGCTTTCCAGTCGGGAAACCTGTCGTGCCAGCTGCATTAATG
AATCGGCCAACGCGCGGGGAGAGGCGGTTTGCGTATTGGGCGCTCTTCCGCTTCCTCGCTCACTGACTCG
CTGCGCTCGGTCGTTCGGCTGCGGCGAGCGGTATCAGCTCACTCAAAGGCGGTAATACGGTTATCCACAG
AATCAGGGGATAACGCAGGAAAGAACATGTGAGCAAAAGGCCAGCAAAAGGCCAGGAACCGTAAAAAGGC
CGCGTTGCTGGCGTTTTTCCATAGGCTCCGCCCCCCTGACGAGCATCACAAAAATCGACGCTCAAGTCAG
AGGTGGCGAAACCCGACAGGACTATAAAGATACCAGGCGTTTCCCCCTGGAAGCTCCCTCGTGCGCTCTC
CTGTTCCGACCCTGCCGCTTACCGGATACCTGTCCGCCTTTCTCCCTTCGGGAAGCGTGGCGCTTTCTCA
TAGCTCACGCTGTAGGTATCTCAGTTCGGTGTAGGTCGTTCGCTCCAAGCTGGGCTGTGTGCACGAACCC
CCCGTTCAGCCCGACCGCTGCGCCTTATCCGGTAACTATCGTCTTGAGTCCAACCCGGTAAGACACGACT
TATCGCCACTGGCAGCAGCCACTGGTAACAGGATTAGCAGAGCGAGGTATGTAGGCGGTGCTACAGAGTT
CTTGAAGTGGTGGCCTAACTACGGCTACACTAGAAGGACAGTATTTGGTATCTGCGCTCTGCTGAAGCCA
GTTACCTTCGGAAAAAGAGTTGGTAGCTCTTGATCCGGCAAACAAACCACCGCTGGTAGCGGTGGTTTTT
TTGTTTGCAAGCAGCAGATTACGCGCAGAAAAAAAGGATCTCAAGAAGATCCTTTGATCTTTTCTACGGG
GTCTGACGCTCAGTGGAACGAAAACTCACGTTAAGGGATTTTGGTCATGAGATTATCAAAAAGGATCTTC
ACCTAGATCCTTTTAAATTAAAAATGAAGTTTTAAATCAATCTAAAGTATATATGAGTAAACTTGGTCTG
ACAGTTACCAATGCTTAATCAGTGAGGCACCTATCTCAGCGATCTGTCTATTTCGTTCATCCATAGTTGC
CTGACTCCCCGTCGTGTAGATAACTACGATACGGGAGGGCTTACCATCTGGCCCCAGTGCTGCAATGATA
CCGCGAGACCCACGCTCACCGGCTCCAGATTTATCAGCAATAAACCAGCCAGCCGGAAGGGCCGAGCGCA
GAAGTGGTCCTGCAACTTTATCCGCCTCCATCCAGTCTATTAATTGTTGCCGGGAAGCTAGAGTAAGTAG
TTCGCCAGTTAATAGTTTGCGCAACGTTGTTGCCATTGCTACAGGCATCGTGGTGTCACGCTCGTCGTTT
GGTATGGCTTCATTCAGCTCCGGTTCCCAACGATCAAGGCGAGTTACATGATCCCCCATGTTGTGCAAAA
AAGCGGTTAGCTCCTTCGGTCCTCCGATCGTTGTCAGAAGTAAGTTGGCCGCAGTGTTATCACTCATGGT
TATGGCAGCACTGCATAATTCTCTTACTGTCATGCCATCCGTAAGATGCTTTTCTGTGACTGGTGAGTAC
TCAACCAAGTCATTCTGAGAATAGTGTATGCGGCGACCGAGTTGCTCTTGCCCGGCGTCAATACGGGATA
ATACCGCGCCACATAGCAGAACTTTAAAAGTGCTCATCATTGGAAAACGTTCTTCGGGGCGAAAACTCTC
AAGGATCTTACCGCTGTTGAGATCCAGTTCGATGTAACCCACTCGTGCACCCAACTGATCTTCAGCATCT
TTTACTTTCACCAGCGTTTCTGGGTGAGCAAAAACAGGAAGGCAAAATGCCGCAAAAAAGGGAATAAGGG
CGACACGGAAATGTTGAATACTCATACTCTTCCTTTTTCAATATTATTGAAGCATTTATCAGGGTTATTG
TCTCATGAGCGGATACATATTTGAATGTATTTAGAAAAATAAACAAATAGGGGTTCCGCGCACATTTCCC
CGAAAAGTGCCACCTGACGTCTAAGAAACCATTATTATCATGACATTAACCTATAAAAATAGGCGTATCA
CGAGGCCCTTTCGTCTCGCGCGTTTCGGTGATGACGGTGAAAACCTCTGACACATGCAGCTCCCGGAGAC
GGTCACAGCTTGTCTGTAAGCGGATGCCGGGAGCAGACAAGCCCGTCAGGGCGCGTCAGCGGGTGTTGGC
GGGTGTCGGGGCTGGCTTAACTATGCGGCATCAGAGCAGATTGTACTGAGAGTGCACCATATGCGGTGTG
AAATACCGCACAGATGCGTAAGGAGAAAATACCGCATCAGGCGCCATTCGCCATTCAGGCTGCGCAACTG
TTGGGAAGGGCGATCGGTGCGGGCCTCTTCGCTATTACGCCAGCTGGCGAAAGGGGGATGTGCTGCAAGG
CGATTAAGTTGGGTAACGCCAGGGTTTTCCCAGTCACGACGTTGTAAAACGACGGCCAGTGAATTCGAGC
TCGGTACCCAATTCCTAGGGACGGAATGGGAGTTATCAGTGGGGACCAGTGCCGAGCTGACACATGTCTG
TGTTTGCCAGTGACGCTGCCCGCCACCATCATGACGTCATCCGTGCCCACAACTGTGGGTGGCCACATGA
TGTACCCTAGCCCGCATGCGGTGATGTATGCCCCCACCTCGGGCCTGGGTGATGGCAGCCTCACCGTGCT
GAATGCCTTCTCCCAGGCACCATCCACCATGCAGGTGTCACACAGCCAGGTCCAGGAGCCAGGTGAGTAG
AGGAGCAGGGCTAAGGAAAGGAGGACCGTTTCCTTCTTTATACACACACACACACACACATACACACACA
TATGCACTGATGCCTACAAATATTTCTACCCAAATACAACACAGACTTGGATGCTCACACACACATTTGG
ACACCCCACTTGGACACTCACACCCGCATGCACCCTCAGACACACTGGCACCCTTTCCCTTGGGCTCTTA
CATCTGAGACTGCCCCAGTCACTTGTGCATTTGACACCACTCCTCCAATATCTGGAAGTTTCAACAAACA
ATTTGAGTATCTCCTGTGGTTTTCCAATGTAGGTGGCGTCCCCCAGGTGTTCCTGACAGCATCATCTGGG
ACAGTGCAGATCCCTGTTTCAGCAGTTCAGCTCCACCAGGTAGGTAGGGATATCTTTCACCCCATCCCAG
ATAGCCACTTCTTTGTCTTGACCTTAGGGGATCCTGTTACCAGTTCATCAAAGCCAAAATCCCTAGCCTG
GAAGCCCATCTGCTTTTCTGCTCAGGCCTGTGGTTGGCAGGCAGGGAAGCCAGGGGAGCCTGAACTGGCT
GGCCAGTCCCTGCCCCTCCTCATACATCCCCTTCCCTCCAGATGGCTGTGATAGGGCAGCAGGCCGGGAG
CAGCAGCAACCTCACCGAGCTACAGGTGGTGAACCTGGACACCGCCCACAGCACCAAGAGTGAAGGGATT
CCAACTACTGCAAGCGAGAATCTTTATTTTCAGGGCGCCGCCAAATTCAAAGAAACCGCTGCTGCTAAAT
TCGAACGCCAGCACATGGACAGCGGAGGTGGAGGTTCGAGCGGTCCCTCGGGTTCGTCGAGCCTGGAAGT
TCTGTTCCAGGGGCCCCTGTCGTCGAGCGGTCCCTCGGGTTCGATGGTGAGCAAAGGCGAGGAGCTGTTC
ACCGGGGTGGTGCCCATCCTGGTCGAGCTGGACGGCGACGTAAACGGCCACAAGTTCAGCGTGTCCGGCG
AGGGCGAGGGCGATGCCACCTACGGCAAGCTGACCCTGAAGTTCATCTGCACCACCGGCAAGCTGCCCGT
GCCCTGGCCCACCCTCGTGACCACCCTGACCTACGGCGTGCAGTGCTTCAGCCGCTACCCCGACCACATG
AAGCAGCACGACTTCTTCAAGTCCGCCATGCCCGAAGGCTACGTCCAGGAGCGCACCATCTTCTTCAAGG
ACGACGGCAACTACAAGACCCGCGCCGAGGTGAAGTTCGAGGGCGACACCCTGGTGAACCGCATCGAGCT
GAAGGGCATCGACTTCAAGGAGGACGGCAACATCCTGGGGCACAAGCTGGAGTACAACTACAACAGCCAC
AACGTCTATATCATGGCCGACAAGCAGAAGAACGGCATCAAGGTGAACTTCAAGATCCGCCACAACATCG
AGGACGGCAGCGTGCAGCTCGCCGACCACTACCAGCAGAACACCCCCATCGGCGACGGCCCCGTGCTGCT
GCCCGACAACCACTACCTGAGCACCCAGTCCGCCCTGAGCAAAGACCCCAACGAGAAGCGCGATCACATG
GTCCTTAAGGAGTTCGTGACCGCCGCCGGGATCACTCTCGGCATGGACGAGCTGTACAAGTAATGATCTA
GAGTCGAGTTAATTAAGAATTCCGCCCCCCCCCCTCTCCCTCCCCCCCCCTAACGTTACTGGCCGAAGCC
GCTTGGAATAAGGCCGGTGTGCGTTTGTCTATATGTTATTTTCCACCATATTGCCGTCTTTTGGCAATGT
GAGGGCCCGGAAACCTGGCCCTGTCTTCTTGACGAGCATTCCTAGGGGTCTTTCCCCTCTCGCCAAAGGA
ATGCAGGGTCTGTTGAATGTCGTGAAGGAAGCAGTTCCTCTGGAAGCTTCTTGAAGACAAACAACGTCTG
TAGCGACCCTTTGCAGGCAGCGGAACCCCCCACCTGGCGACAGGTGCCTCTGCGGCCAAAAGCCACGTGT
ATAAGATACACCTGCAAAGGCGGCACAACCCCAGTGCCACGTTGTGAGTTGGATAGTTGTGGAAAGAGTC
AAATGGCTCTCCTCAAGCGTATTCAACAAGGGGCTGAAGGATGCCCAGAAGGTACCCCATTGTATGGGAT
CTGATCTGGGGCCTCGGTGCACATGCTTTACATGTGTTTAGTCGAGGTTAAAAAAACGTCTAGGCCCCCC
GAACCACGGGGACGTGGTTTTCCTTTGAAAAACACGATGATAATATGGCCACAACCTGTTACATTGCACA
AGATAAAAATATATCATCACGAACAGTAAAACTGTCTGCTTACATAAACAGTAATACAAGGGGTGTTATG
GGATCGGCCATTGAACAAGATGGATTGCACGCAGGTTCTCCGGCCGCTTGGGTGGAGAGGCTATTCGGCT
ATGACTGGGCACAACAGACAATCGGCTGCTCTGATGCCGCCGTGTTCCGGCTGTCAGCGCAGGGGCGCCC
GGTTCTTTTTGTCAAGACCGACCTGTCCGGTGCCCTGAATGAACTGCAGGACGAGGCAGCGCGGCTATCG
TGGCTGGCCACGACGGGCGTTCCTTGCGCAGCTGTGCTCGACGTTGTCACTGAAGCGGGAAGGGACTGGC
TGCTATTGGGCGAAGTGCCGGGGCAGGATCTCCTGTCATCTCACCTTGCTCCTGCCGAGAAAGTATCCAT
CATGGCTGATGCAATGCGGCGGCTGCATACGCTTGATCCGGCTACCTGCCCATTCGACCACCAAGCGAAA
CATCGCATCGAGCGAGCACGTACTCGGATGGAAGCCGGTCTTGTCGATCAGGATGATCTGGACGAAGAGC
ATCAGGGGCTCGCGCCAGCCGAACTGTTCGCCAGGCTCAAGGCGCGCATGCCCGACGGCGAGGATCTCGT
CGTGACCCATGGCGATGCCTGCTTGCCGAATATCATGGTGGAAAATGGCCGCTTTTCTGGATTCATCGAC
TGTGGCCGGCTGGGTGTGGCGGACCGCTATCAGGACATAGCGTTGGCTACCCGTGATATTGCTGAAGAGC
TTGGCGGCGAATGGGCTGACCGCTTCCTCGTGCTTTACGGTATCGCCGCTCCCGATTCGCAGCGCATCGC
CTTCTATCGCCTTCTTGACGAGTTCTTCTGAGTCTGATCCGCCCGCCGCCCTGGACAGATGGCCCAAGGG
ATGGCACCACTTATTTATTGTTGCCTTTTCACGTTTTCTTTACACACACGTTGACGGGCCGCAGGAGGGA
GGCGGGGAGGAGGAACGGGCAGCCACAGGACTGAGCCCTCTCACTCCAGCCAAAGAAATGGGCCTGCCTG
CCTCCACCCGTCCTCCCTCAGCCTCCCCTTCTTCCCGCCCCACCTCCCATTTCTGTTGCTGGAGGGGCTG
TCCTCCTTCCTGGGACCCCCTCGCCAGCTTGGCTCGATGTTTGCCATGAGTATTAGCTTACCCAATGGGA
CCGTGCCCCACCTCCCCACACACAGGCCTTCTGTGGGGCTGGGCACCGTGTCCTCCTCTGAGGAAGCAGT
TGGGGCCCTCTTGCCAGCCTCCTTGCTGACCCCAGGTCAGCCCTGTGTCTGTCACAGGCTGGGTCAAAAG
AGCCCTGGCTCTGCCCCTCAGGGGGCCAGCTGGGGAGATGGGGGCTTCTTCCTCACACTGCTGTCCTCTC
CCCCTTCAGCTCCTGAGTAGCTGGGCCTGTGCACTGGGCAGGTTCCTGGGGCCGCCTGCCCTGCCTTGCC
GCTCCCCTTGGACCTCCAGGGGCTCCTGGGTTGGAGGGAACCACCAGCGTTCCCTTCTCCCCCTTGTCTT
CCCCCCTCTCCTCCCAGCTGCTTTACTTAAAGTTGATTTTGAACTTTTTATTTGAGGAGACGAAGTGAAA
ACAAATCTATAAATATATATTTTTAAAATATTTAACTTTTTTTTATGGCGTTTTTCTCGTCCCCCTCCCT
GCCCAAACTCCCCTTCCCTGGGGAGCCCTCAGGCTCCCCAGAACTGGCTGGGCCCCTGGGGACAGAGCCA
CCCCATGAGCTCGGGGTCCACCAGTGTGTGGGGGAGATTCTGGGTTTGCCCAGTCCTGGGTTGTTTCCAG
GAGAAAGCCGGGGGAGGGGCCCTCAGGCCATTCCCCAACGGGGTGGGGAGGGTGACCCACAGCTCTGGGC
CTCTTTTTGCCCTTTAGGGCTGTTGCTAGGGAGA
Features (pLannotate 1.2.2; 19 found; start..end, strand, type, name):
      1..21      +  misc_feature   MCS (fragment): pUC18/19 multiple cloning site
     58..74      -  protein_bind   lac operator: The lac repressor binds to the lac operator to inhibit transcription in E. coli. This inhibition can be relieved by adding lactose or isopropyl-β-D-thiogalactopyranoside (IPTG). lac repressor encoded by lacI
     82..112     -  promoter       lac promoter: promoter for the E. coli lac operon
    127..148     -  protein_bind   CAP binding site: CAP binding activates transcription in the presence of cAMP. E. coli catabolite activator protein
    161..253     -  CDS            lacI (fragment): lac repressor; lacI; The lac repressor binds to the lac operator to inhibit transcription in E. coli. This inhibition can be relieved by adding lactose or isopropyl-β-D-thiogalactopyranoside (IPTG).
    436..1024    -  rep_origin     ori: high-copy-number ColE1/pMB1/pBR322/pUC origin of replication
   1195..2055    -  CDS            AmpR: β-lactamase; bla; confers resistance to ampicillin, carbenicillin, and related antibiotics
   2056..2160    -  promoter       AmpR promoter: bla
   2255..2290    +  CDS            rop (fragment): Rop protein, which maintains plasmids at low copy number; rop
   2392..2491    +  misc_feature   bom (fragment): basis of mobility region from pBR322
   2497..2654    -  CDS            lacZα (fragment): LacZα fragment of β-galactosidase; lacZ fragment
   2740..2934    +  CDS            SRF (fragment): SRF_HUMAN - Experimental evidence at protein level: Swiss-Prot protein existence level 1. SRF is a transcription factor that binds to the serum response element (SRE), a short sequence of dyad symmetry located 300 bp to the 5' of the site of transcription initiation of some genes (such as FOS). Together with MRTFA transcription coactivator, controls expression of genes regulating the cytoskeleton during development, morphogenesis and cell migration. The SRF-MRTFA complex activity responds to Rho GTPase-induced changes in cellular globular actin (G- actin) concentration, thereby coupling cytosk
   3252..3329    +  CDS            SRF (fragment): SRF_HUMAN - Experimental evidence at protein level: Swiss-Prot protein existence level 1. SRF is a transcription factor that binds to the serum response element (SRE), a short sequence of dyad symmetry located 300 bp to the 5' of the site of transcription initiation of some genes (such as FOS). Together with MRTFA transcription coactivator, controls expression of genes regulating the cytoskeleton during development, morphogenesis and cell migration. The SRF-MRTFA complex activity responds to Rho GTPase-induced changes in cellular globular actin (G- actin) concentration, thereby coupling cytosk
   3539..3634    +  CDS            SRF (fragment): SRF_HUMAN - Experimental evidence at protein level: Swiss-Prot protein existence level 1. SRF is a transcription factor that binds to the serum response element (SRE), a short sequence of dyad symmetry located 300 bp to the 5' of the site of transcription initiation of some genes (such as FOS). Together with MRTFA transcription coactivator, controls expression of genes regulating the cytoskeleton during development, morphogenesis and cell migration. The SRF-MRTFA complex activity responds to Rho GTPase-induced changes in cellular globular actin (G- actin) concentration, thereby coupling cytosk
   3655..3675    +  CDS            capTEV™ (fragment): composite tag for in vivo biotinylation, TEV protease cleavage, and 6xHis tagging
   3689..3733    +  CDS            S-Tag: affinity and epitope tag derived from pancreatic ribonuclease A
   3824..4543    +  CDS            EGFP: the original enhanced GFP (Yang et al., 1996) mammalian codon-optimized
   4581..5166    +  misc_feature   IRES2: internal ribosome entry site (IRES) of the encephalomyocarditis virus (EMCV)
   5248..6051    +  CDS            NeoR/KanR: aminoglycoside phosphotransferase from Tn5; aph(3')-II (or nptII); confers resistance to neomycin, kanamycin, and G418 (Geneticin®)
