>Addgene plasmid #112362 | pSRF-donor | addgene full sequence | sequence record 229685 | Addgene NGS Result
GACCTGCAGGCATGCAAGCTTGGCGTAATCATGGTCATAGCTGTTTCCTGTGTGAAATTGTTATCCGCTC
ACAATTCCACACAACATACGAGCCGGAAGCATAAAGTGTAAAGCCTGGGGTGCCTAATGAGTGAGCTAAC
TCACATTAATTGCGTTGCGCTCACTGCCCGCTTTCCAGTCGGGAAACCTGTCGTGCCAGCTGCATTAATG
AATCGGCCAACGCGCGGGGAGAGGCGGTTTGCGTATTGGGCGCTCTTCCGCTTCCTCGCTCACTGACTCG
CTGCGCTCGGTCGTTCGGCTGCGGCGAGCGGTATCAGCTCACTCAAAGGCGGTAATACGGTTATCCACAG
AATCAGGGGATAACGCAGGAAAGAACATGTGAGCAAAAGGCCAGCAAAAGGCCAGGAACCGTAAAAAGGC
CGCGTTGCTGGCGTTTTTCCATAGGCTCCGCCCCCCTGACGAGCATCACAAAAATCGACGCTCAAGTCAG
AGGTGGCGAAACCCGACAGGACTATAAAGATACCAGGCGTTTCCCCCTGGAAGCTCCCTCGTGCGCTCTC
CTGTTCCGACCCTGCCGCTTACCGGATACCTGTCCGCCTTTCTCCCTTCGGGAAGCGTGGCGCTTTCTCA
TAGCTCACGCTGTAGGTATCTCAGTTCGGTGTAGGTCGTTCGCTCCAAGCTGGGCTGTGTGCACGAACCC
CCCGTTCAGCCCGACCGCTGCGCCTTATCCGGTAACTATCGTCTTGAGTCCAACCCGGTAAGACACGACT
TATCGCCACTGGCAGCAGCCACTGGTAACAGGATTAGCAGAGCGAGGTATGTAGGCGGTGCTACAGAGTT
CTTGAAGTGGTGGCCTAACTACGGCTACACTAGAAGAACAGTATTTGGTATCTGCGCTCTGCTGAAGCCA
GTTACCTTCGGAAAAAGAGTTGGTAGCTCTTGATCCGGCAAACAAACCACCGCTGGTAGCGGTGGTTTTT
TTGTTTGCAAGCAGCAGATTACGCGCAGAAAAAAAGGATCTCAAGAAGATCCTTTGATCTTTTCTACGGG
GTCTGACGCTCAGTGGAACGAAAACTCACGTTAAGGGATTTTGGTCATGAGATTATCAAAAAGGATCTTC
ACCTAGATCCTTTTAAATTAAAAATGAAGTTTTAAATCAATCTAAAGTATATATGAGTAAACTTGGTCTG
ACAGTTACCAATGCTTAATCAGTGAGGCACCTATCTCAGCGATCTGTCTATTTCGTTCATCCATAGTTGC
CTGACTCCCCGTCGTGTAGATAACTACGATACGGGAGGGCTTACCATCTGGCCCCAGTGCTGCAATGATA
CCGCGAGACCCACGCTCACCGGCTCCAGATTTATCAGCAATAAACCAGCCAGCCGGAAGGGCCGAGCGCA
GAAGTGGTCCTGCAACTTTATCCGCCTCCATCCAGTCTATTAATTGTTGCCGGGAAGCTAGAGTAAGTAG
TTCGCCAGTTAATAGTTTGCGCAACGTTGTTGCCATTGCTACAGGCATCGTGGTGTCACGCTCGTCGTTT
GGTATGGCTTCATTCAGCTCCGGTTCCCAACGATCAAGGCGAGTTACATGATCCCCCATGTTGTGCAAAA
AAGCGGTTAGCTCCTTCGGTCCTCCGATCGTTGTCAGAAGTAAGTTGGCCGCAGTGTTATCACTCATGGT
TATGGCAGCACTGCATAATTCTCTTACTGTCATGCCATCCGTAAGATGCTTTTCTGTGACTGGTGAGTAC
TCAACCAAGTCATTCTGAGAATAGTGTATGCGGCGACCGAGTTGCTCTTGCCCGGCGTCAATACGGGATA
ATACCGCGCCACATAGCAGAACTTTAAAAGTGCTCATCATTGGAAAACGTTCTTCGGGGCGAAAACTCTC
AAGGATCTTACCGCTGTTGAGATCCAGTTCGATGTAACCCACTCGTGCACCCAACTGATCTTCAGCATCT
TTTACTTTCACCAGCGTTTCTGGGTGAGCAAAAACAGGAAGGCAAAATGCCGCAAAAAAGGGAATAAGGG
CGACACGGAAATGTTGAATACTCATACTCTTCCTTTTTCAATATTATTGAAGCATTTATCAGGGTTATTG
TCTCATGAGCGGATACATATTTGAATGTATTTAGAAAAATAAACAAATAGGGGTTCCGCGCACATTTCCC
CGAAAAGTGCCACCTGACGTCTAAGAAACCATTATTATCATGACATTAACCTATAAAAATAGGCGTATCA
CGAGGCCCTTTCGTCTCGCGCGTTTCGGTGATGACGGTGAAAACCTCTGACACATGCAGCTCCCGGAGAC
GGTCACAGCTTGTCTGTAAGCGGATGCCGGGAGCAGACAAGCCCGTCAGGGCGCGTCAGCGGGTGTTGGC
GGGTGTCGGGGCTGGCTTAACTATGCGGCATCAGAGCAGATTGTACTGAGAGTGCACCATATGCGGTGTG
AAATACCGCACAGATGCGTAAGGAGAAAATACCGCATCAGGCGCCATTCGCCATTCAGGCTGCGCAACTG
TTGGGAAGGGCGATCGGTGCGGGCCTCTTCGCTATTACGCCAGCTGGCGAAAGGGGGATGTGCTGCAAGG
CGATTAAGTTGGGTAACGCCAGGGTTTTCCCAGTCACGACGTTGTAAAACGACGGCCAGTGAATTCGAGC
TCGGTACCCAATTCCTAGGGACGGAATGGGAGTTATCAGTGGGGACCAGTGCCGAGCTGACACATGTCTG
TGTTTGCCAGTGACGCTGCCCGCCACCATCATGACGTCATCCGTGCCCACAACTGTGGGTGGCCACATGA
TGTACCCTAGCCCGCATGCGGTGATGTATGCCCCCACCTCGGGCCTGGGTGATGGCAGCCTCACCGTGCT
GAATGCCTTCTCCCAGGCACCATCCACCATGCAGGTGTCACACAGCCAGGTCCAGGAGCCAGGTGAGTAG
AGGAGCAGGGCTAAGGAAAGGAGGACCGTTTCCTTCTTTATACACACACACACACACACATACACACACA
TATGCACTGATGCCTACAAATATTTCTACCCAAATACAACACAGACTTGGATGCTCACACACACATTTGG
ACACCCCACTTGGACACTCACACCCGCATGCACCCTCAGACACACTGGCACCCTTTCCCTTGGGCTCTTA
CATCTGAGACTGCCCCAGTCACTTGTGCATTTGACACCACTCCTCCAATATCTGGAAGTTTCAACAAACA
ATTTGAGTATCTCCTGTGGTTTTCCAATGTAGGTGGCGTCCCCCAGGTGTTCCTGACAGCATCATCTGGG
ACAGTGCAGATCCCTGTTTCAGCAGTTCAGCTCCACCAGGTAGGTAGGGATATCTTTCACCCCATCCCAG
ATAGCCACTTCTTTGTCTTGACCTTAGGGGATCCTGTTACCAGTTCATCAAAGCCAAAATCCCTAGCCTG
GAAGCCCATCTGCTTTTCTGCTCAGGCCTGTGGTTGGCAGGCAGGGAAGCCAGGGGAGCCTGAACTGGCT
GGCCAGTCCCTGCCCCTCCTCATACATCCCCTTCCCTCCAGATGGCTGTGATAGGGCAGCAGGCCGGGAG
CAGCAGCAACCTCACCGAGCTACAGGTGGTGAACCTGGACACCGCCCACAGCACCAAGAGTGAAGGGATT
CCAACTACTGCAAGCGAGAATCTTTATTTTCAGGGCGCCGCCAAATTCAAAGAAACCGCTGCTGCTAAAT
TCGAACGCCAGCACATGGACAGCGGAGGTGGAGGTTCGAGCGGTCCCTCGGGTTCGTCGAGCCTGGAAGT
TCTGTTCCAGGGGCCCCTGTCGTCGAGCGGTCCCTCGGGTTCGATGGTGAGCAAAGGCGAGGAGCTGTTC
ACCGGGGTGGTGCCCATCCTGGTCGAGCTGGACGGCGACGTAAACGGCCACAAGTTCAGCGTGTCCGGCG
AGGGCGAGGGCGATGCCACCTACGGCAAGCTGACCCTGAAGTTCATCTGCACCACCGGCAAGCTGCCCGT
GCCCTGGCCCACCCTCGTGACCACCCTGACCTACGGCGTGCAGTGCTTCAGCCGCTACCCCGACCACATG
AAGCAGCACGACTTCTTCAAGTCCGCCATGCCCGAAGGCTACGTCCAGGAGCGCACCATCTTCTTCAAGG
ACGACGGCAACTACAAGACCCGCGCCGAGGTGAAGTTCGAGGGCGACACCCTGGTGAACCGCATCGAGCT
GAAGGGCATCGACTTCAAGGAGGACGGCAACATCCTGGGGCACAAGCTGGAGTACAACTACAACAGCCAC
AACGTCTATATCATGGCCGACAAGCAGAAGAACGGCATCAAGGTGAACTTCAAGATCCGCCACAACATCG
AGGACGGCAGCGTGCAGCTCGCCGACCACTACCAGCAGAACACCCCCATCGGCGACGGCCCCGTGCTGCT
GCCCGACAACCACTACCTGAGCACCCAGTCCGCCCTGAGCAAAGACCCCAACGAGAAGCGCGATCACATG
GTCCTTAAGGAGTTCGTGACCGCCGCCGGGATCACTCTCGGCATGGACGAGCTGTACAAGTAATGATCTA
GAGTCGAGTTAATTAAGAATTCCGCCCCCCCCCTCTCCCTCCCCCCCCCTAACGTTACTGGCCGAAGCCG
CTTGGAATAAGGCCGGTGTGCGTTTGTCTATATGTTATTTTCCACCATATTGCCGTCTTTTGGCAATGTG
AGGGCCCGGAAACCTGGCCCTGTCTTCTTGACGAGCATTCCTAGGGGTCTTTCCCCTCTCGCCAAAGGAA
TGCAGGGTCTGTTGAATGTCGTGAAGGAAGCAGTTCCTCTGGAAGCTTCTTGAAGACAAACAACGTCTGT
AGCGACCCTTTGCAGGCAGCGGAACCCCCCACCTGGCGACAGGTGCCTCTGCGGCCAAAAGCCACGTGTA
TAAGATACACCTGCAAAGGCGGCACAACCCCAGTGCCACGTTGTGAGTTGGATAGTTGTGGAAAGAGTCA
AATGGCTCTCCTCAAGCGTATTCAACAAGGGGCTGAAGGATGCCCAGAAGGTACCCCATTGTATGGGATC
TGATCTGGGGCCTCGGTGCACATGCTTTACATGTGTTTAGTCGAGGTTAAAAAAACGTCTAGGCCCCCCG
AACCACGGGGACGTGGTTTTCCTTTGAAAAACACGATGATAATATGGCCACAACCTGTTACATTGCACAA
GATAAAAATATATCATCACGAACAGTAAAACTGTCTGCTTACATAAACAGTAATACAAGGGGTGTTATGG
GATCGGCCATTGAACAAGATGGATTGCACGCAGGTTCTCCGGCCGCTTGGGTGGAGAGGCTATTCGGCTA
TGACTGGGCACAACAGACAATCGGCTGCTCTGATGCCGCCGTGTTCCGGCTGTCAGCGCAGGGGCGCCCG
GTTCTTTTTGTCAAGACCGACCTGTCCGGTGCCCTGAATGAACTGCAGGACGAGGCAGCGCGGCTATCGT
GGCTGGCCACGACGGGCGTTCCTTGCGCAGCTGTGCTCGACGTTGTCACTGAAGCGGGAAGGGACTGGCT
GCTATTGGGCGAAGTGCCGGGGCAGGATCTCCTGTCATCTCACCTTGCTCCTGCCGAGAAAGTATCCATC
ATGGCTGATGCAATGCGGCGGCTGCATACGCTTGATCCGGCTACCTGCCCATTCGACCACCAAGCGAAAC
ATCGCATCGAGCGAGCACGTACTCGGATGGAAGCCGGTCTTGTCGATCAGGATGATCTGGACGAAGAGCA
TCAGGGGCTCGCGCCAGCCGAACTGTTCGCCAGGCTCAAGGCGCGCATGCCCGACGGCGAGGATCTCGTC
GTGACCCATGGCGATGCCTGCTTGCCGAATATCATGGTGGAAAATGGCCGCTTTTCTGGATTCATCGACT
GTGGCCGGCTGGGTGTGGCGGACCGCTATCAGGACATAGCGTTGGCTACCCGTGATATTGCTGAAGAGCT
TGGCGGCGAATGGGCTGACCGCTTCCTCGTGCTTTACGGTATCGCCGCTCCCGATTCGCAGCGCATCGCC
TTCTATCGCCTTCTTGACGAGTTCTTCTGAGTCTGATCCGCCCGCCGCCCTGGACAGATGGCCCAAGGGA
TGGCACCACTTATTTATTGTTGCCTTTTCACGTTTTCTTTACACACACGTTGACGGGCCGCAGGAGGGAG
GCGGGGAGGAGGAACGGGCAGCCACAGGACTGAGCCCTCTCACTCCAGCCAAAGAAATGGGCCTGCCTGC
CTCCACCCGTCCTCCCTCAGCCTCCCCTTCTTCCCGCCCCACCTCCCATTTCTGTTGCTGGAGGGGCTGT
CCTCCTTCCTGGGACCCCCTCGCCAGCTTGGCTCGATGTTTGCCATGAGTATTAGCTTACCCAATGGGAC
CGTGCCCCACCTCCCCACACACAGGCCTTCTGTGGGGCTGGGCACCGTGTCCTCCTCTGAGGAAGCAGTT
GGGGCCCTCTTGCCAGCCTCCTTGCTGACCCCAGGTCAGCCCTGTGTCTGTCACAGGCTGGGTCAAAAGA
GCCCTGGCTCTGCCCCTCAGGGGGCCAGCTGGGGAGATGGGGGCTTCTTCCTCACACTGCTGTCCTCTCC
CCCTTCAGCTCCTGAGTAGCTGGGCCTGTGCACTGGGCAGGTTCCTGGGGCCGCCTGCCCTGCCTTGCCG
CTCCCCTTGGACCTCCAGGGGCTCCTGGGTTGGAGGGAACCACCAGCGTTCCCTTCTCCCCCTTGTCTTC
CCCCCTCTCCTCCCAGCTGCTTTACTTAAAGTTGATTTTGAACTTTTTATTTGAGGAGACGAAGTGAAAA
CAAATCTATAAATATATATTTTTAAAATATTTAACTTTTTTTTATGGCGTTTTTCTCGTCCCCCTCCCTG
CCCAAACTCCCCTTCCCTGGGGAGCCCTCAGGCTCCCCAGAACTGGCTGGGCCCCTGGGGACAGAGCCAC
CCCATGAGCTCGGGGTCCACCAGTGTGTGGGGGAGATTCTGGGTTTGCCCAGTCCTGGGTTGTTTCCAGG
AGAAAGCCGGGGGAGGGGCCCTCAGGCCATTCCCCAACGGGGTGGGGAGGGTGACCCACAGCTCTGGGCC
TCTTTTTGCCCTTTAGGGCTGTTGCTAGGGAGA
Features (pLannotate 1.2.2; 19 found; start..end, strand, type, name):
      1..21      +  misc_feature   MCS (fragment): pUC18/19 multiple cloning site
     58..74      -  protein_bind   lac operator: The lac repressor binds to the lac operator to inhibit transcription in E. coli. This inhibition can be relieved by adding lactose or isopropyl-β-D-thiogalactopyranoside (IPTG). lac repressor encoded by lacI
     82..112     -  promoter       lac promoter: promoter for the E. coli lac operon
    127..148     -  protein_bind   CAP binding site: CAP binding activates transcription in the presence of cAMP. E. coli catabolite activator protein
    161..253     -  CDS            lacI (fragment): lac repressor; lacI; The lac repressor binds to the lac operator to inhibit transcription in E. coli. This inhibition can be relieved by adding lactose or isopropyl-β-D-thiogalactopyranoside (IPTG).
    436..1024    -  rep_origin     ori: high-copy-number ColE1/pMB1/pBR322/pUC origin of replication
   1195..2055    -  CDS            AmpR: β-lactamase; bla; confers resistance to ampicillin, carbenicillin, and related antibiotics
   2056..2160    -  promoter       AmpR promoter: bla
   2255..2290    +  CDS            rop (fragment): Rop protein, which maintains plasmids at low copy number; rop
   2392..2491    +  misc_feature   bom (fragment): basis of mobility region from pBR322
   2497..2654    -  CDS            lacZα (fragment): LacZα fragment of β-galactosidase; lacZ fragment
   2740..2934    +  CDS            SRF (fragment): SRF_HUMAN - Experimental evidence at protein level: Swiss-Prot protein existence level 1. SRF is a transcription factor that binds to the serum response element (SRE), a short sequence of dyad symmetry located 300 bp to the 5' of the site of transcription initiation of some genes (such as FOS). Together with MRTFA transcription coactivator, controls expression of genes regulating the cytoskeleton during development, morphogenesis and cell migration. The SRF-MRTFA complex activity responds to Rho GTPase-induced changes in cellular globular actin (G- actin) concentration, thereby coupling cytosk
   3252..3329    +  CDS            SRF (fragment): SRF_HUMAN - Experimental evidence at protein level: Swiss-Prot protein existence level 1. SRF is a transcription factor that binds to the serum response element (SRE), a short sequence of dyad symmetry located 300 bp to the 5' of the site of transcription initiation of some genes (such as FOS). Together with MRTFA transcription coactivator, controls expression of genes regulating the cytoskeleton during development, morphogenesis and cell migration. The SRF-MRTFA complex activity responds to Rho GTPase-induced changes in cellular globular actin (G- actin) concentration, thereby coupling cytosk
   3539..3634    +  CDS            SRF (fragment): SRF_HUMAN - Experimental evidence at protein level: Swiss-Prot protein existence level 1. SRF is a transcription factor that binds to the serum response element (SRE), a short sequence of dyad symmetry located 300 bp to the 5' of the site of transcription initiation of some genes (such as FOS). Together with MRTFA transcription coactivator, controls expression of genes regulating the cytoskeleton during development, morphogenesis and cell migration. The SRF-MRTFA complex activity responds to Rho GTPase-induced changes in cellular globular actin (G- actin) concentration, thereby coupling cytosk
   3655..3675    +  CDS            capTEV™ (fragment): composite tag for in vivo biotinylation, TEV protease cleavage, and 6xHis tagging
   3689..3733    +  CDS            S-Tag: affinity and epitope tag derived from pancreatic ribonuclease A
   3824..4543    +  CDS            EGFP: the original enhanced GFP (Yang et al., 1996) mammalian codon-optimized
   4580..5165    +  misc_feature   IRES2: internal ribosome entry site (IRES) of the encephalomyocarditis virus (EMCV)
   5247..6050    +  CDS            NeoR/KanR: aminoglycoside phosphotransferase from Tn5; aph(3')-II (or nptII); confers resistance to neomycin, kanamycin, and G418 (Geneticin®)
