[The description below was written by a language model from this plasmid's Addgene catalogue record and pLannotate feature annotations shown in this document.]
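Description:
pSRF-donor is a homology-directed repair donor plasmid built on the pUC19 backbone, intended for CRISPR-mediated knock-in of a GFP tag at the endogenous human SRF (serum response factor) locus. It is propagated in E. coli as a high-copy plasmid through the pUC-type ColE1 origin and selected with ampicillin via the β-lactamase gene. Remnants of the pUC19 lac promoter/operator, lacZα and multiple cloning site flank the insert, which was assembled by Gibson cloning from K562-derived genomic sequence.

The payload consists of SRF homology arms surrounding an EGFP-IRES-Neo cassette. The annotated upstream arm contains three separated SRF coding fragments, consistent with genomic exons interrupted by introns. The last of these lies just before a short TEV-site-type tag fragment, an S-tag and EGFP, an arrangement suggesting a C-terminal fusion to SRF. Downstream, an EMCV IRES precedes the neomycin phosphotransferase gene. No mammalian promoter is annotated in the cassette, so EGFP and NeoR expression would presumably depend on correct integration and transcription from the native SRF promoter, allowing G418 selection to enrich for targeted cells. The roughly 1 kb after NeoR carries no annotations and presumably holds the downstream homology arm. Two single-base substitutions relative to hg38 are recorded, but their purpose is not stated.

The plasmid is meant to be used together with the companion guide RNA plasmid pSRF.1.0-gDNA. The depositor and repository-sequenced records differ by a single nucleotide in length, between EGFP and the IRES, and otherwise give identical annotations.
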