Addgene plasmid #112362: pSRF-donor
Purpose: CRISPR donor plasmid to tag human transcription factor SRF with GFP
Depositing lab: Kevin White. Depositing organization: University of Chicago.
Backbone
  Vector backbone: pUC19
  Vector type: CRISPR
Growth in bacteria
  Bacterial resistance: Ampicillin, 100 μg/mL
  Growth temperature: 37°C
  Growth strain: DH5alpha
  Copy number: High Copy
Gene/Insert
  Gene/Insert name: SRF homology arms flanking EGFP-IRES-Neo cassette
  Species: H. sapiens (human)
  Mutation: hg38:6:43178470:C>A, hg38:6:43178514:G>A
  Entrez Gene: SRF (a.k.a. MCM1)
  Cloning method: Gibson Cloning
  Sequencing primers: 5′ M13pUC-fwd; 3′ M13pUC-rev
Terms and licenses: Academic/Nonprofit Terms; Industry Terms: Not Available to Industry
Depositor comments: Cloning source: K562. Use with plasmid pSRF.1.0-gDNA.
How to cite: pSRF-donor was a gift from Kevin White (Addgene plasmid # 112362 ; http://n2t.net/addgene:112362 ; RRID:Addgene_112362)
